>Addgene plasmid #194419 | LT1_80_TU3of3_HOhomology | addgene full sequence | sequence record 382888 | Addgene NGS Result
TCCCTGAATTCGCATCTAGAATAAATCGCAGCCAAGTGAGTGAATAGATGACGCACCACGGTCAGACACG
GCCACATCGTATCTCACAGGAGCAAGCGCGATAGGAGCACTCACACATAGTACGGTGATCCGCTGACTCC
TTTGCCCAAATAAGACGTGAGCCCGTCTCAGATGCACACACTGGCTTAAGATGACAACGTGAGACCGAAA
GTGAAACGTGATTTCATGCGTCATTTTGAACATTTTGTAAATCTTATTTAATAATGTGTGCGGCAATTCA
CATTTAATTTATGAATGTTTTCTTAACATCGCGGCAACTCAAGAAACGGCAGGTTCGGATCTTAGCTACT
AGAGAAAGAGGAGAAATACTAGATGCGTAAAGGCGAAGAGCTGTTCACTGGTGTCGTCCCTATTCTGGTG
GAACTGGATGGTGATGTCAACGGTCATAAGTTTTCCGTGCGTGGCGAGGGTGAAGGTGACGCAACTAATG
GTAAACTGACGCTGAAGTTCATCTGTACTACTGGTAAACTGCCGGTTCCTTGGCCGACTCTGGTAACGAC
GCTGACTTATGGTGTTCAGTGCTTTGCTCGTTATCCGGACCATATGAAGCAGCATGACTTCTTCAAGTCC
GCCATGCCGGAAGGCTATGTGCAGGAACGCACGATTTCCTTTAAGGATGACGGCACGTACAAAACGCGTG
CGGAAGTGAAATTTGAAGGCGATACCCTGGTAAACCGCATTGAGCTGAAAGGCATTGACTTTAAAGAGGA
CGGCAATATCCTGGGCCATAAGCTGGAATACAATTTTAACAGCCACAATGTTTACATCACCGCCGATAAA
CAAAAAAATGGCATTAAAGCGAATTTTAAAATTCGCCACAACGTGGAGGATGGCAGCGTGCAGCTGGCTG
ATCACTACCAGCAAAACACTCCAATCGGTGATGGTCCTGTTCTGCTGCCAGACAATCACTATCTGAGCAC
GCAAAGCGTTCTGTCTAAAGATCCGAACGAGAAACGCGATCATATGGTTCTGCTGGAGTTCGTAACCGCA
GCGGGCATCACGCATGGTATGGATGAACTGTACAAATGACCAGGCATCAAATAAAACGAAAGGCTCAGTC
GAAAGACTGGGCCTTTCGTTTTATCTGTTGTTTGTCGGTGAACGCTCTCTACTAGAGTCACACTGGCTCA
CCTTCGGGTGGGCCTTTCTGCGTTTATAGGTCTCAGCTGAGCATGAGACGGAAATCTGCTCGTCAGTGGT
GCTCACACTGACGAATCATGTACAGATCATACCGATGACTGCCTGGCGACTCACAACTAAGCAAGACAGC
CGGAACCAGCGCCGGCGAACACCACTGCATATATGGCATATCACAACAGTCCAACTAGTGCACTGCAGTA
CATAACCCCTAGGTCTTCCTGAGAGTTATCGTGTTGCATCTGCGGCTTTAAATTGATGTATCTCATCGCA
GGCACGGGCAGTACAGTGCCCTGAGCGTAGGGAAAAATGAAAAAAAGGATGTAACTTTTAACATAATTCC
AGCACGCAGCGATTGGGTATAATGAAGATTGTTAAGTTCAACAACATGTGAAATTCTTAGCTCCGCAACT
TGCTTGAATTATGAGCTCTAAGATTCAAGAAGTAAATAGGTCATATAATGGAATGATAGTAGTACTTGAT
AAAGGAACCATGTGATCTTACGTTGATATGAAAATAATTCTCTCACAGAAGTCAGTTTGTATGACTAACA
TAGAGAGTAATTGCTTTTCGGATAAAATCGCACCTAACAAAGATTACCTTTTGTAAAGCCTCCAGAACAG
CTATGAATGTTCGTTATTCTACGCACTTTCTTTCATACATCTTGATCCGCCTTTTTTGATGTAGGTTTTA
ACGCGGCAAAACATATTAATTTTTCTGATTTGGAAAAATAAAGAGTTAGTTCTGCCCCGAGCGGCCGCGA
TTATCAAAAAGGATCTTCACCTAGATCCTTTTAAATTAAAAATGAAGTTTTAAATCAATCTAAAGTATAT
ATGAGTAAACTTGGTCTGACAGTTACCAATGCTTAATCAGTGAGGCACCTATCTCAGCGATCTGTCTATT
TCGTTCATCCATAGTTGCCTGACTCCCCGTCGTGTAGATAACTACGATACGGGAGGGCTTACCATCTGGC
CCCAGTGCTGCAATGATACCGCGGGACCCACGCTCACCGGCTCCAGATTTATCAGCAATAAACCAGCCAG
CCGGAAGGGCCGAGCGCAGAAGTGGTCCTGCAACTTTATCCGCCTCCATCCAGTCTATTAATTGTTGCCG
GGAAGCTAGAGTAAGTAGTTCGCCAGTTAATAGTTTGCGCAACGTTGTTGCCATTGCTACAGGCATCGTG
GTGTCACGCTCGTCGTTTGGTATGGCTTCATTCAGCTCCGGTTCCCAACGATCAAGGCGAGTTACATGAT
CCCCCATGTTGTGCAAAAAAGCGGTTAGCTCCTTCGGTCCTCCGATCGTTGTCAGAAGTAAGTTGGCCGC
AGTGTTATCACTCATGGTTATGGCAGCACTGCATAATTCTCTTACTGTCATGCCATCCGTAAGATGCTTT
TCTGTGACTGGTGAGTACTCAACCAAGTCATTCTGAGAATAGTGTATGCGGCGACCGAGTTGCTCTTGCC
CGGCGTCAATACGGGATAATACCGCGCCACATAGCAGAACTTTAAAAGTGCTCATCATTGGAAAACGTTC
TTCGGGGCGAAAACTCTCAAGGATCTTACCGCTGTTGAGATCCAGTTCGATGTAACCCACTCGTGCACCC
AACTGATCTTCAGCATCTTTTACTTTCACCAGCGTTTCTGGGTGAGCAAAAACAGGAAGGCAAAATGCCG
CAAAAAAGGGAATAAGGGCGACACGGAAATGTTGAATACTCATACTCTTCCTTTTTCAATATTATTGAAG
CATTTATCAGGGTTATTGTCTCATGAGCGGATACATATTTGAATGTATTTAGAAAAATAAACAAATAGGG
GTTCCGCGCACATTTCCCCGAAAAGTGCCACCTGTCATGACCAAAATCCCTTAACGTGAGTTTTCGTTCC
ACTGAGCGTCAGACCCCGTAGAAAAGATCAAAGGATCTTCTTGAGATCCTTTTTTTCTGCGCGTAATCTG
CTGCTTGCAAACAAAAAAACCACCGCTACCAGCGGTGGTTTGTTTGCCGGATCAAGAGCTACCAACTCTT
TTTCCGAAGGTAACTGGCTTCAGCAGAGCGCAGATACCAAATACTGTTCTTCTAGTGTAGCCGTAGTTAG
GCCACCACTTCAAGAACTCTGTAGCACCGCCTACATACCTCGCTCTGCTAATCCTGTTACCAGTGGCTGC
TGCCAGTGGCGATAAGTCGTGTCTTACCGGGTTGGACTCAAGACGATAGTTACCGGATAAGGCGCAGCGG
TCGGGCTGAACGGGGGGTTCGTGCACACAGCCCAGCTTGGAGCGAACGACCTACACCGAACTGAGATACC
TACAGCGTGAGCTATGAGAAAGCGCCACGCTTCCCGAAGGGAGAAAGGCGGACAGGTATCCGGTAAGCGG
CAGGGTCGGAACAGGAGAGCGCACGAGGGAGCTTCCAGGGGGAAACGCCTGGTATCTTTATAGTCCTGTC
GGGTTTCGCCACCTCTGACTTGAGCGTCGATTTTTGTGATGCTCGTCAGGGGGGCGGAGCCTATGGAAAA
ACGCCAGCAACGCGGCCTTTTTACGGTTCCTGGCCTTTTGCTGGCCTTTTGCTCACATGTTCTTTCCTGC
GTTATCCCCTGATTCTGTGGATAACCGTGCGGCCGCCAATTCTAATTGTATCGAGATCACTTTTCGTGAT
CCGCTAATCAGCGACGGTCACATTAGGTTTGCCAAGTCAGGGTATGAACCATACGATCAGTTTTCGTGAA
CCTGGTACGTATATTGTGGCGTTTGTGTATATTTTCATTCTTTGACAACAATCAATACCAACCTCAAATA
GGAAAAGTAATAAGTTTGGCGTTACACCCCAAAAGACGCCAAACGGATCGAACTTACTCAATAGCAATTA
GCGAGACAAAACCTACGTTAAGACCTGTAACCGATTTATCAAAGCACTCTGCGGTTCTTTCTTGGGAATA
TTACCTGGACATTTTGTGCCCTCAAGAAACGAGGCTCTACGAGCCTGTTGGAGCCCCTCAGACATTAGCC
GCCACGAATCAAACTTTTTACGCGATTCGGCCCAAATCAGTTTCTCACAGATCATTCGTAGAGTGAAAAA
GCACATCGATTATTTGATACCCCTTTGGGTTAATTACTGTTGAGGTCTTTGCCGTAAGTTCCATCGCTG
Features (pLannotate 1.2.2; 6 found; start..end, strand, type, name):
    373..1086    +  CDS            superfolder GFP: GFP variant that folds robustly even when fused to poorly folded proteins (Pédelacq et al., 2006)
   1098..1169    +  terminator     rrnB T1 terminator: transcription terminator T1 from the E. coli rrnB gene
   1185..1212    +  terminator     T7Te terminator: phage T7 early transcription terminator
   2053..2913    -  CDS            AmpR: β-lactamase; bla; confers resistance to ampicillin, carbenicillin, and related antibiotics
   2914..3018    -  promoter       AmpR promoter: bla
   3121..3709    +  rep_origin     ori: high-copy-number ColE1/pMB1/pBR322/pUC origin of replication
