[The description below was written by a language model from this plasmid's Addgene catalogue record and pLannotate feature annotations shown in this document.]
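Description:
LT1_80_TU3of3_HOhomology is an empty acceptor backbone built within the MoClo Yeast Toolkit (YTK) framework for hierarchical Golden Gate-style assembly. It is designated as the backbone for the third transcription unit (TU) in designs that combine three TUs in a final plasmid, and the record states that it carries HO homology arms for Saccharomyces cerevisiae, that is, sequences intended to direct the assembled DNA to the HO locus of the yeast genome by homologous recombination. It is part of a kit for S. cerevisiae engineering and biosensor-based study of the intracellular environment. The plasmid is maintained in E. coli through a high-copy ColE1/pUC-type origin and selected with ampicillin via the β-lactamase gene (AmpR) driven by its own bla promoter.

No gene of interest is present. In its place sits a GFP dropout cassette, derived from an existing YTK plasmid: a superfolder GFP coding sequence followed by the rrnB T1 and T7Te bacterial transcription terminators. In this type of system the dropout cassette acts as a visual screen, because colonies retaining the unmodified backbone fluoresce green in E. coli, whereas correct assemblies replace the cassette with the promoter, coding sequence and terminator parts of the new TU and give non-fluorescent colonies. The automated feature table annotates only six elements across the 4,339 nt sequence. It does not mark the HO homology arms, the assembly connectors or restriction sites, the promoter driving sfGFP, or any yeast selection marker, so their positions, and whether a yeast marker is present at all, cannot be confirmed from this record.
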