Addgene plasmid #194419: LT1_80_TU3of3_HOhomology
Purpose: (Empty Backbone) TU3 backbone (for TU #3 for plasmid with 3 TUs) with HO homology arms for Saccharomyces cerevisiae
Depositing lab: Lisbeth Olsson. Depositing organization: Chalmers University of Technology. Publication: ScEnSor Kit for Saccharomyces cerevisiae Engineering and Biosensor-Driven Investigation of the Intracellular Environment. Torello Pianale L, Olsson L. ACS Synth Biol. 2023 Aug 8. doi: 10.1021/acssynbio.3c00124. PubMed 37552581.
Backbone
  Vector backbone: MoClo YTK
  Vector type: Bacterial Expression, Synthetic Biology
Growth in bacteria
  Bacterial resistance: Ampicillin, 100 μg/mL
  Growth temperature: 37°C
  Growth strain: DH5alpha
  Copy number: High Copy
Gene/Insert
  Gene/Insert name: None
  Mutation: NA
Resource information
  A portion of this plasmid was derived from a plasmid made by: GFP dropout cassette from Addgene plasmid #65154
Terms and licenses: Academic/Nonprofit Terms; Industry Terms: Not Available to Industry
How to cite: LT1_80_TU3of3_HOhomology was a gift from Lisbeth Olsson (Addgene plasmid # 194419 ; http://n2t.net/addgene:194419 ; RRID:Addgene_194419)
